>Addgene plasmid #117102 | SLAC-deltaC | addgene partial sequence | sequence record 225004 | Addgene Partial NGS Result
GAGAGGAAACAGTCAAATGCTCATTCCACTTTCGCCGACATCAATGAAGTTGAAGATGAAGCAGAGCAAG
AACTGCAACAGCAAGAGAACAACAACAACAAGAGATTCTCTGGAAACAGAGGACCAAACCGAGGGAAACA
AAGACCATTCAGAGGTTTTAGCAGACAGGTTTCGCTAGAGACAGGTTTCTCAGTGCTCAACAGAGAATCT
AGAGAAAGAGATGACAAAAAGAGTTTACCGAGGAGTGGTCGTAGCTTTGGCGGGTTTGAATCAGGTGGAA
TCATCAACGGTGGAGATGGTCGGAAAACAGATTTTAGTATGTTTAGGACTAAATCAACGCTCAGCAAACA
AAAGTCTTTATTGCCTTCTATAATAAGGGAGAGAGACATTGAGAATTCTTTAAGAACTGAAGATGGTGAG
ACCAAAGATGATTCTATAAATGAAAATGTTTCTGCAGGAAGATACTTTGCTGCTCTTAGAGGACCTGAAT
TGGATGAAGTCAAGGACAATGAAGATATTCTGCTTCCAAAAGAGGAGCAATGGCCGTTTCTCCTAAGGTT
CCCAATTGGATGCTTCGGTATCTGTTTGGGACTTAGCAGTCAAGCTGTCTTGTGGCTTGCCCTAGCGAAA
AGTCCTGCAACAAACTTTTTACACATCACACCATTGATTAACTTAGTTGTATGGCTATTTTCACTGGTAG
TTTTAGTCTCTGTGTCCTTCACTTACATACTCAAATGCATCTTCTACTTTGAAGCTGTCAAAAGAGAGTA
TTTTCATCCTGTTCGAGTCAACTTCTTCTTCGCTCCTTGGGTGGTTTGCATGTTCCTAGCCATTAGCGTA
CCTCCCATGTTCTCACCAAACCGAAAATACCTCCATCCCGCCATTTGGTGTGTTTTCATGGGTCCTTATT
TCTTCCTCGAGCTAAAGATCTACGGGCAATGGCTTTCGGGAGGGAAGAGGCGACTATGCAAAGTCGCAAA
CCCATCTTCTCATCTTTCTGTTGTAGGGAATTTCGTCGGGGCCATCTTAGCTTCAAAAGTTGGATGGGAT
GAAGTAGCTAAGTTTCTATGGGCAGTAGGTTTTGCACATTACTTGGTTGTGTTTGTAACACTTTATCAGA
GACTTCCCACCAGTGAAGCTCTTCCTAAAGAGCTTCATCCTGTTTACTCTATGTTCATTGCTGCCCCATC
AGCAGCAAGTATTGCTTGGAACACGATATATGGCCAATTCGACGGATGTTCAAGAACTTGCTTCTTCATT
GCACTCTTCCTATACATATCCCTAGTTGCTCGGATCAATTTCTTCACTGGATTTAAGTTCTCAGTGGCGT
GGTGGTCATATACTTTTCCTATGACAACAGCATCCGTAGCAACAATAAAGTATGCAGAGGCAGTACCTGG
TTACCCGAGCCGGGCTCTAGCACTCACTCTTTCCTTCATTTCCACAGCGATGGTCTGCGTTTTGTTTGTC
TCCACGCTTCTCCACGCCTTTGTCTGGCAAACGTTGTTCCCAAACGATGTCGAGGGTTCGGAGAACCTGT
ACTTCCAATCTGGTTCGATGGTGAGCAAGGGCGAGGAGCTGTTCACCGGGGTGGTGCCCATCCTGGTCGA
GCTGGACGGCGACGTAAACGGCCACAAGTTCAGCGTGTCCGGCGAGGGCGAGGGCGATGCCACCTACGGC
AAGCTGACCCTGAAGTTCATCTGCACCACCGGCAAGCTGCCCGTGCCCTGGCCCACCCTCGTGACCACCC
TGACCTACGGCGTGCAGTGCTTCAGCCGCTACCCCGACCACATGAAGCAGCACGACTTCTTCAAGTCCGC
CATGCCCGAAGGCTACGTCCAGGAGCGCACCATCTTCTTCAAGGACGACGGCAACTACAAGACCCGCGCC
GAGGTGAAGTTCGAGGGCGACACCCTGGTGAACCGCATCGAGCTGAAGGGCATCGACTTCAAGGAGGACG
GCAACATCCTGGGGCACAAGCTGGAGTACAACTACAACAGCCACAACGTCTATATCATGGCCGACAAGCA
GAAGAACGGCATCAAGGTGAACTTCAAGATCCGCCACAACATCGAGGACGGCAGCGTGCAGCTCGCCGAC
CACTACCAGCAGAACACCCCCATCGGCGACGGCCCCGTGCTGCTGCCCGACAACCACTACCTGAGCACCC
AGTCCGCCCTGAGCAAAGACCCCAACGAGAAGCGCGATCACATGGTCCTGCTGGAGTTCGTGACCGCCGC
CGGGATCACTCTCGGCATGGACGAGCTGTACAAGTCGTCGCATCATCATCATCATCATCATCATTAAGTC
GACCATCATCATCATCATCATTGAGTTTGTAGCCTTAGACATGACTGTTCCTCAGTTCAAGTTGGGCACT
TACGAGAAGACCGGTCTTGCTAGATTCTAATCAAGAGGATGTCAGAATGCCATTTGCCTGAGAGATGCAG
GCTTCATTTTTGATACTTTTTTATTTGTAACCTATATAGTATAGGATTTTTTTTGTCATTTTGTTTCTTC
TCGTACGAGCTTGCTCCTGATCAGCCTATCTCGCAGCTGATGAATATCTTGTGGTAGGGGTTTGGGAAAA
TCATTCGAGTTTGATGTTTTTCTTGGTATTTCCCACTCCTCTTCAGAGTACAGAAGATTAAGTGAGACCT
TCGTTTGTGCGGATCCCCCACACACCATAGCTTCAAAATGTTTCTACTCCTTTTTTACTCTTCCAGATTT
TCTCGGACTCCGCGCATCGCCGTACCACTTCAAAACACCCAAGCACAGCATACTAAATTTCCCCTCTTTC
TTCCTCTAGGGTGTCGTTAATTACCCGTACTAAAGGTTTGGAAAAGAAAAAAGAGACCGCCTCGTTTCTT
TTTCTTCGTCGAAAAAGGCAATAAAAATTTTTATCACGTTTCTTTTTCTTGAAAATTTTTTTTTTTGATT
TTTTTCTCTTTCGATGACCTCCCATTGATATTTAAGTTAATAAACGGTCTTCAATTTCTCAAGTTTCAGT
TTCATTTTTCTTGTTCTATTACAACTTTTTTTACTTCTTGCTCATTAGAAAGAAAGCATAGCAATCTAAT
CTAAGGGCGGTGTTGACAATTAATCATCGGCATAGTATATCGGCATAGTATAATACGACAAGGTGAGGAA
CTAAACCATGGCCAAGTTGACCAGTGCCGTTCCGGTGCTCACCGCGCGCGACGTCGCCGGAGCGGTCGAG
TTCTGGACCGACCGGCTCGGGTTCTCCCGGGACTTCGTGGAGGACGACTTCGCCGGTGTGGTCCGGGACG
ACGTGACCCTGTTCATCAGCGCGGTCCAGGACCAGGTGGTGCCGGACAACACCCTGGCCTGGGTGTGGGT
GCGCGGCCTGGACGAGCTGTACGCCGAGTGGTCGGAGGTCGTGTCCACGAACTTCCGGGACGCCTCCGGG
CCGGCCATGACCGAGATCGGCGAGCAGCCGTGGGGGCGGGAGTTCGCCCTGCGCGACCCGGCCGGCAACT
GCGTGCACTTCGTGGCCGAGGAGCAGGACTGACACGTCCGACGCGGCCCGACGGGTCCGAGGCCTCGGAG
ATCCGTCCCCCTTTTCCTTTGTCGATATCATGTAATTAGTTATGTCACGCTTACATTCACGCCCTCCCCC
CACATCCGCTCTAACCGAAAAGGAAGGAGTTAGACAACCTGAAGTCTAGGTCCCTATTTATTTTTTTATA
GTTATGTTAGTATTAAGAACGTTATTTATATTTCAAATTTTTCTTTTTTTTCTGTACAGACGCGTGTACG
CATGTAACATTATACTGAAAACCTTGCTTGAGAAGGTTTTGGGACGCTCGAAGGCTTTAATTTGCAAGCT
GGAGACCAACATGTGAGCAAAAGGCCAGCAAAAGGCCAGGAACCGTAAAAAGGCCGCGTTGCTGGCGTTT
TTCCATAGGCTCCGCCCCCCTGACGAGCATCACAAAAATCGACGCTCAAGTCAGAGGTGGCGAAACCCGA
CAGGACTATAAAGATACCAGGCGTTTCCCCCTGGAAGCTCCCTCGTGCGCTCTCCTGTTCCGACCCTGCC
GCTTACCGGATACCTGTCCGCCTTTCTCCCTTCGGGAAGCGTGGCGCTTTCTCATAGCTCACGCTGTAGG
TATCTCAGTTCGGTGTAGGTCGTTCGCTCCAAGCTGGGCTGTGTGCACGAACCCCCCGTTCAGCCCGACC
GCTGCGCCTTATCCGGTAACTATCGTCTTGAGTCCAACCCGGTAAGACACGACTTATCGCCACTGGCAGC
AGCCACTGGTAACAGGATTAGCAGAGCGAGGTATGTAGGCGGTGCTACAGAGTTCTTGAAGTGGTGGCCT
AACTACGGCTACACTAGAAGAACAGTATTTGGTATCTGCGCTCTGCTGAAGCCAGTTACCTTCGGAAAAA
GAGTTGGTAGCTCTTGATCCGGCAAACAAACCACCGCTGGTAGCGGTGGTTTTTTTGTTTGCAAGCAGCA
GATTACGCGCAGAAAAAAAGGATCTCAAGAAGATCCTTTGATCTTTTCTACGGGGTCTGACGCTCAGTGG
AACGAAAACTCACGTTAAGGGATTTTGGTCATGAGATCAGATCTAACATCCAAAGACGAAAGGTTGAATG
AAACCTTTTTGCCATCCGACATCCACAGGTCCATTCTCACACATAAGTGCCAAACGCAACAGGAGGGGAT
ACACTAGCAGCAGACCGTTGCAAACGCAGGACCTCCACTCCTCTTCTCCTCAACACCCACTTTTGCCATC
GAAAAACCAGCCCAGTTATTGGGCTTGATTGGAGCTCGCTCATTCCAATTCCTTCTATTAGGCTACTAAC
ACCATGACTTTATTAGCCTGTCTATCCTGGCCCCCCTGGCGAGGTTCATGTTTGTTTATTTCCGAATGCA
ACAAGCTCCGCATTACACCCGAACATCACTCCAGATGAGGGCTTTCTGAGTGTGGGGTCAAATAGTTTCA
TGTTCCCCAAATGGCCCAAAACTGACAGTTTAAACGCTGTCTTGGAACCTAATATGACAAAAGCGTGATC
TCATCCAAGATGAACTAAGTTTGGTTCGTTGAAATGCTAACGGCCAGTTGGTCAAAAAGAAACTTCCAAA
AGTCGGCATACCGTTTGTCTTGTTTGGTATTGATTGACGAATGCTCAAAAATAATCTCATTAATGCTTAG
CGCAGTCTCTCTATCGCTTCTGAACCCCGGTGCACCTGTGCCGAAACGCAAATGGGGAAACACCCGCTTT
TTGGATGATTATGCATTGTCTCCACATTGTATGCTTCCAAGATTCTGGTGGGAATACTGCTGATAGCCTA
ACGTTCATGATCAAAATTTAACTGTTCTAACCCCTACTTGACAGCAATATATAAACAGAAGGAAGCTGCC
CTGTCTTAAACCTTTTTTTTTATCATCATTATTAGCTTACTTTCATAATTGCGACTGGTTCCAATTGACA
AGCTTTTGATTTTAACGACTTTTAACGACAACTTGAGAAGATCAAAAAACAACTAATTATTCGAAATG
