[The description below was written by a language model from this plasmid's Addgene catalogue record.]
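Description:
SLAC-deltaC is a yeast expression plasmid built on the pPICZc backbone, a vector type designed for protein production in methylotrophic yeast such as Pichia pastoris. It is propagated in E. coli as a high-copy plasmid under Zeocin (bleomycin-family) selection. In pPICZ-series vectors the same resistance marker generally also serves for selection in yeast. These vectors typically lack a yeast replication origin and are maintained by integration into the host genome, although the record does not describe this for the present construct.

The insert is named SLAC-deltaC and comes from Arabidopsis thaliana. The name suggests a C-terminally truncated form of a SLAC-family protein, but the record does not define the gene identity, the boundaries of the deletion, or any other mutations. Expression is driven by the AOX promoter, the alcohol oxidase promoter that is strongly induced by methanol and repressed by other carbon sources such as glucose, so growth can be separated from induced protein production. The protein carries a C-terminal His tag, which allows purification by immobilised metal affinity chromatography and detection with anti-His reagents.

The stated purpose is protein expression in yeast, which fits production of recombinant plant protein for purification and downstream biochemical or structural work, though no specific application is recorded. No feature table was provided and the cloning method is listed as unknown, so the insert junctions, the terminator and the exact arrangement of backbone elements cannot be confirmed from this record.
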