Addgene plasmid #117102: SLAC-deltaC
Purpose: protein expression in yeast
Depositing lab: Geoffrey Chang. Depositing organization: University of California, San Diego (UCSD).
Backbone
  Vector backbone: pPICZc
  Vector type: Yeast Expression
Growth in bacteria
  Bacterial resistance: Bleocin (Zeocin), 50 μg/mL
  Growth temperature: 37°C
  Growth strain: DH5alpha
  Copy number: High Copy
Gene/Insert
  Gene/Insert name: SLAC-deltaC
  Species: A. thaliana (mustard weed)
  Promoter: AOX
  Tag / fusion protein: His (C terminal on insert)
  Cloning method: Unknown
  Sequencing primers: 5′ GACTGGTTCCAATTGACAAGC; 3′ GCAAATGGCATTCTGACATCC
Terms and licenses: Academic/Nonprofit Terms; Industry Terms: Not Available to Industry
How to cite: SLAC-deltaC was a gift from Geoffrey Chang (Addgene plasmid # 117102 ; http://n2t.net/addgene:117102 ; RRID:Addgene_117102)
